>Addgene plasmid #132964 | plk1 T210D | addgene full sequence | sequence record 265932 | Addgene NGS Result
TAGTTATTAATAGTAATCAATTACGGGGTCATTAGTTCATAGCCCATATATGGAGTTCCGCGTTACATAA
CTTACGGTAAATGGCCCGCCTGGCTGACCGCCCAACGACCCCCGCCCATTGACGTCAATAATGACGTATG
TTCCCATAGTAACGCCAATAGGGACTTTCCATTGACGTCAATGGGTGGAGTATTTACGGTAAACTGCCCA
CTTGGCAGTACATCAAGTGTATCATATGCCAAGTACGCCCCCTATTGACGTCAATGACGGTAAATGGCCC
GCCTGGCATTATGCCCAGTACATGACCTTATGGGACTTTCCTACTTGGCAGTACATCTACGTATTAGTCA
TCGCTATTACCATGGTGATGCGGTTTTGGCAGTACATCAATGGGCGTGGATAGCGGTTTGACTCACGGGG
ATTTCCAAGTCTCCACCCCATTGACGTCAATGGGAGTTTGTTTTGGCACCAAAATCAACGGGACTTTCCA
AAATGTCGTAACAACTCCGCCCCATTGACGCAAATGGGCGGTAGGCGTGTACGGTGGGAGGTCTATATAA
GCAGAGCTGGTTTAGTGAACCGTCAGATCCGCTAGCGCTACCGGTCGCCACCATGGTGAGCAAGGGCGAG
GAGCTGTTCACCGGGGTGGTGCCCATCCTGGTCGAGCTGGACGGCGACGTAAACGGCCACAAGTTCAGCG
TGTCCGGCGAGGGCGAGGGCGATGCCACCTACGGCAAGCTGACCCTGAAGTTCATCTGCACCACCGGCAA
GCTGCCCGTGCCCTGGCCCACCCTCGTGACCACCCTGACCTACGGCGTGCAGTGCTTCAGCCGCTACCCC
GACCACATGAAGCAGCACGACTTCTTCAAGTCCGCCATGCCCGAAGGCTACGTCCAGGAGCGCACCATCT
TCTTCAAGGACGACGGCAACTACAAGACCCGCGCCGAGGTGAAGTTCGAGGGCGACACCCTGGTGAACCG
CATCGAGCTGAAGGGCATCGACTTCAAGGAGGACGGCAACATCCTGGGGCACAAGCTGGAGTACAACTAC
AACAGCCACAACGTCTATATCATGGCCGACAAGCAGAAGAACGGCATCAAGGTGAACTTCAAGATCCGCC
ACAACATCGAGGACGGCAGCGTGCAGCTCGCCGACCACTACCAGCAGAACACCCCCATCGGCGACGGCCC
CGTGCTGCTGCCCGACAACCACTACCTGAGCACCCAGTCCGCCCTGAGCAAAGACCCCAACGAGAAGCGC
GATCACATGGTCCTGCTGGAGTTCGTGACCGCCGCCGGGATCACTCTCGGCATGGACGAGCTGTACAAGT
CCGGACTCAGATCTCGAGGTGAACAAAAACTCATCTCAGAAGAGGATCTGAGTGCTGCAGTGACTGCAGG
GAAGCTGGCACGGGCACCGGCCGACCCTGGGAAAGCCGGGGTCCCCGGAGTTGCAGCTCCCGGAGCTCCG
GCGGCGGCTCCACCGGCGAAAGAGATCCCGGAGGTCCTAGTGGACCCACGCAGCCGGCGGCGCTATGTGC
GGGGCCGCTTTTTGGGCAAGGGCGGCTTTGCCAAGTGCTTCGAGATCTCGGACGCGGACACCAAGGAGGT
GTTCGCGGGCAAGATTGTGCCTAAGTCTCTGCTGCTCAAGCCGCACCAGAGGGAGAAGATGTCCATGGAA
ATATCCATTCACCGCAGCCTCGCCCACCAGCACGTCGTAGGATTCCACGGCTTTTTCGAGGACAACGACT
TCGTGTTCGTGGTGTTGGAGCTCTGCCGCCGGAGGTCTCTCCTGGAGCTGCACAAGAGGAGGAAAGCCCT
GACTGAGCCTGAGGCCCGATACTACCTACGGCAAATTGTGCTTGGCTGCCAGTACCTGCACCGAAACCGA
GTTATTCATCGAGACCTCAAGCTGGGCAACCTTTTCCTGAATGAAGATCTGGAGGTGAAAATAGGGGATT
TTGGACTGGCAACCAAAGTCGAATATGACGGGGAGAGGAAGAAGGACCTGTGTGGGACTCCTAATTACAT
AGCTCCCGAGGTGCTGAGCAAGAAAGGGCACAGTTTCGAGGTGGATGTGTGGTCCATTGGGTGTATCATG
TATACCTTGTTAGTGGGCAAACCACCTTTTGAGACTTCTTGCCTAAAAGAGACCTACCTCCGGATCAAGA
AGAATGAATACAGTATTCCCAAGCACATCAACCCCGTGGCCGCCTCCCTCATCCAGAAGATGCTTCAGAC
AGATCCCACTGCCCGCCCAACCATTAACGAGCTGCTTAATGACGAGTTCTTTACTTCTGGCTATATCCCT
GCCCGTCTCCCCATCACCTGCCTGACCATTCCACCAAGGTTTTCGATTGCTCCCAGCAGCCTGGACCCCA
GCAACCGGAAGCCCCTCACAGTCCTCAATAAAGGCTTGGAGAACCCCCTGCCTGAGCGTCCCCGGGAAAA
AGAAGAACCAGTGGTTCGAGAGACAGGTGAGGTGGTCGACTGCCACCTCAGTGACATGCTGCAGCAGCTG
CACAGTGTCAATGCCTCCAAGCCCTCGGAGCGTGGGCTGGTCAGGCAAGAGGAGGCTGAGGATCCTGCCT
GCATCCCCATCTTCTGGGTCAGCAAGTGGGTGGACTATTCGGACAAGTACGGCCTTGGGTATCAGCTCTG
TGATAACAGCGTGGGGGTGCTCTTCAATGACTCAACACGCCTCATCCTCTACAATGATGGTGACAGCCTG
CAGTACATAGAGCGTGACGGCACTGAGTCCTACCTCACCGTGAGTTCCCATCCCAACTCCTTGATGAAGA
AGATCACCCTCCTTAAATATTTCCGCAATTACATGAGCGAGCACTTGCTGAAGGCAGGTGCCAACATCAC
GCCGCGCGAAGGTGATGAGCTCGCCCGGCTGCCCTACCTACGGACCTGGTTCCGCACCCGCAGCGCCATC
ATCCTGCACCTCAGCAACGGCAGCGTGCAGATCAACTTCTTCCAGGATCACACCAAGCTCATCTTGTGCC
CACTGATGGCAGCCGTGACCTACATCGACGAGAAGCGGGACTTCCGCACATACCGCCTGAGTCTCCTGGA
GGAGTACGGCTGCTGCAAGGAGCTGGCCAGCCGGCTCCGCTACGCCCGCACTATGGTGGACAAGCTGCTG
AGCTCACGCTCGGCCAGCAACCGTCTCAAGGCCTCCAAGGTACCGCGGGCCCGGGATCCACCGGATCTAG
ATAACTGATCATAATCAGCCATACCACATTTGTAGAGGTTTTACTTGCTTTAAAAAACCTCCCACACCTC
CCCCTGAACCTGAAACATAAAATGAATGCAATTGTTGTTGTTAACTTGTTTATTGCAGCTTATAATGGTT
ACAAATAAAGCAATAGCATCACAAATTTCACAAATAAAGCATTTTTTTCACTGCATTCTAGTTGTGGTTT
GTCCAAACTCATCAATGTATCTTAACGCGTAAATTGTAAGCGTTAATATTTTGTTAAAATTCGCGTTAAA
TTTTTGTTAAATCAGCTCATTTTTTAACCAATAGGCCGAAATCGGCAAAATCCCTTATAAATCAAAAGAA
TAGACCGAGATAGGGT
[37 nt withheld, positions 3587-3623]
AAAGAACGTGGACTCCAACGTCAAAGG
[49 nt withheld, positions 3651-3699]
T
[91 nt withheld, positions 3701-3791]
G
[124 nt withheld, positions 3793-3916]
CAGGTGGCACTTTTCGGGGAAATGTGCGCGGAACCCCTATTTGTTTATTTTTCTAAATACATTCAAATAT
GTATCCGCTCATGAGACAATAACCCTGATAAATGCTTCAATAATATTGAAAAAGGAAGAGTCCTGAGGCG
GAAAGAACCAGCTGTGGAATGTGTGTCAGTTAGGGTGTGGAAAGTCCCCAGGCTCCCCAGCAGGCAGAAG
TATGCAAAGCATGCATCTCAATTAGTCAGCAACCAGGTGTGGAAAGTCCCCAGGCTCCCCAGCAGGCAGA
AGTATGCAAAGCATGCATCTCAATTAGTCAGCAACCATAGTCCCGCCCCTAACTCCGCCCATCCCGCCCC
TAACTCCGCCCAGTTCCGCCCATTCTCCGCCCCATGGCTGACTAATTTTTTTTATTTATGCAGAGGCCGA
GGCCGCCTCGGCCTCTGAGCTATTCCAGAAGTAGTGAGGAGGCTTTTTTGGAGGCCTAGGCTTTTGCAAA
GATCGATCAAGAGACAGGATGAGGATCGTTTCGCATGATTGAACAAGATGGATTGCACGCAGGTTCTCCG
GCCGCTTGGGTGGAGAGGCTATTCGGCTATGACTGGGCACAACAGACAATCGGCTGCTCTGATGCCGCCG
TGTTCCGGCTGTCAGCGCAGGGGCGCCCGGTTCTTTTTGTCAAGACCGACCTGTCCGGTGCCCTGAATGA
ACTGCAAGACGAGGCAGCGCGGCTATCGTGGCTGGCCACGACGGGCGTTCCTTGCGCAGCTGTGCTCGAC
GTTGTCACTGAAGCGGGAAGGGACTGGCTGCTATTGGGCGAAGTGCCGGGGCAGGATCTCCTGTCATCTC
ACCTTGCTCCTGCCGAGAAAGTATCCATCATGGCTGATGCAATGCGGCGGCTGCATACGCTTGATCCGGC
TACCTGCCCATTCGACCACCAAGCGAAACATCGCATCGAGCGAGCACGTACTCGGATGGAAGCCGGTCTT
GTCGATCAGGATGATCTGGACGAAGAGCATCAGGGGCTCGCGCCAGCCGAACTGTTCGCCAGGCTCAAGG
CGAGCATGCCCGACGGCGAGGATCTCGTCGTGACCCATGGCGATGCCTGCTTGCCGAATATCATGGTGGA
AAATGGCCGCTTTTCTGGATTCATCGACTGTGGCCGGCTGGGTGTGGCGGACCGCTATCAGGACATAGCG
TTGGCTACCCGTGATATTGCTGAAGAGCTTGGCGGCGAATGGGCTGACCGCTTCCTCGTGCTTTACGGTA
TCGCCGCTCCCGATTCGCAGCGCATCGCCTTCTATCGCCTTCTTGACGAGTTCTTCTGAGCGGGACTCTG
GGGTTCGAAATGACCGACCAAGCGACGCCCAACCTGCCATCACGAGATTTCGATTCCACCGCCGCCTTCT
ATGAAAGGTTGGGCTTCGGAATCGTTTTCCGGGACGCCGGCTGGATGATCCTCCAGCGCGGGGATCTCAT
GCTGGAGTTCTTCGCCCACCCTAGGGGGAGGCTAACTGAAACACGGAAGGAGACAATACCGGAAGGAACC
CGCGCTATGACGGCAATAAAAAGACAGAATAAAACGCACGGTGTTGGGTCGTTTGTTCATAAACGCGGGG
TTCGGTCCCAGGGCTGGCACTCTGTCGATACCCCACCGAGACCCCATTGGGGCCAATACGCCCGCGTTTC
TTCCTTTTCCCCACCCCACCCCCCAAGTTCGGGTGAAGGCCCAGGGCTCGCAGCCAACGTCGGGGCGGCA
GGCCCTGCCATAGCCTCAGGTTACTCATATATACTTTAGATTGATTTAAAACTTCATTTTTAATTTAAAA
GGATCTAGGTGAAGATCCTTTTTGATAATCTCATGACCAAAATCCCTTAACGTGAGTTTTCGTTCCACTG
AGCGTCAGACCCCGTAGAAAAGATCAAAGGATCTTCTTGAGATCCTTTTTTTCTGCGCGTAATCTGCTGC
TTGCAAACAAAAAAACCACCGCTACCAGCGGTGGTTTGTTTGCCGGATCAAGAGCTACCAACTCTTTTTC
CGAAGGTAACTGGCTTCAGCAGAGCGCAGATACCAAATACTGTTCTTCTAGTGTAGCCGTAGTTAGGCCA
CCACTTCAAGAACTCTGTAGCACCGCCTACATACCTCGCTCTGCTAATCCTGTTACCAGTGGCTGCTGCC
AGTGGCGATAAGTCGTGTCTTACCGGGTTGGACTCAAGACGATAGTTACCGGATAAGGCGCAGCGGTCGG
GCTGAACGGGGGGTTCGTGCACACAGCCCAGCTTGGAGCGAACGACCTACACCGAACTGAGATACCTACA
GCGTGAGCTATGAGAAAGCGCCACGCTTCCCGAAGGGAGAAAGGCGGACAGGTATCCGGTAAGCGGCAGG
GTCGGAACAGGAGAGCGCACGAGGGAGCTTCCAGGGGGAAACGCCTGGTATCTTTATAGTCCTGTCGGGT
TTCGCCACCTCTGACTTGAGCGTCGATTTTTGTGATGCTCGTCAGGGGGGCGGAGCCTATGGAAAAACGC
CAGCAACGCGGCCTTTTTACGGTTCCTGGCCTTTTGCTGGCCTTTTGCTCACATGTTCTTTCCTGCGTTA
TCCCCTGATTCTGTGGATAACCGTATTACCGCCATGCAT
Features (pLannotate 1.2.2; 16 found; start..end, strand, type, name):
     61..364     +  enhancer       CMV enhancer: human cytomegalovirus immediate early enhancer
    365..568     +  promoter       CMV promoter: human cytomegalovirus (CMV) immediate early promoter
    613..1329    +  CDS            EGFP: EGFP is a basic (constitutively fluorescent) green fluorescent protein published in 1996, derived from Aequorea victoria. It is reported to be a rapidly-maturing weak dimer with moderate acid sensitivity.
   1330..1348    +  misc_feature   MCS (fragment): multiple cloning site
   1378..3186    +  CDS            PLK1: PLK1_HUMAN - Also known as PLK. Experimental evidence at protein level: Swiss-Prot protein existence level 1. Serine/threonine-protein kinase that performs several important functions throughout M phase of the cell cycle, including the regulation of centrosome maturation and spindle assembly, the removal of cohesins from chromosome arms, the inactivation of anaphase- promoting complex/cyclosome (APC/C) inhibitors, and the regulation of mitotic exit and cytokinesis. Polo-like kinase proteins acts by binding and phosphorylating proteins are that already phosphorylated on a specific motif recogni
   3189..3214    +  misc_feature   MCS (fragment): multiple cloning site
   3226..3310    +  CDS            large T antigen (fragment): large T antigen from SV40 (simian virus 40)
   3333..3454    +  polyA_signal   SV40 poly(A) signal: SV40 polyadenylation signal
   3488..3916    -  rep_origin     f1 ori (sequence partly withheld): f1 bacteriophage origin of replication; arrow indicates direction of (+) strand synthesis
   3943..4047    +  promoter       AmpR promoter: bla
   4049..4406    +  promoter       SV40 promoter: SV40 enhancer and early promoter
   4441..5235    +  CDS            NeoR/KanR: aminoglycoside phosphotransferase from Tn5; aph(3')-II (or nptII); confers resistance to neomycin, kanamycin, and G418 (Geneticin®)
   5256..5408    +  CDS            ble (fragment): BLE_KLEPN - Experimental evidence at protein level: Swiss-Prot protein existence level 1. Binding protein with a strong affinity to the bleomycin family of antibiotics. Binds to CL990; an antimitotic-antibiotic compound. From Klebsiella pneumoniae.
   5467..5514    +  polyA_signal   HSV TK poly(A) signal: herpes simplex virus thymidine kinase polyadenylation signal (Cole and Stacy, 1985)
   5605..5621    -  polyA_signal   bGH poly(A) signal (fragment): bovine growth hormone polyadenylation signal
   5843..6431    +  rep_origin     ori: high-copy-number ColE1/pMB1/pBR322/pUC origin of replication
