[The description below was written by a language model from this plasmid's Addgene catalogue record and pLannotate feature annotations shown in this document.]
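Description:
plk1 T210D is a mammalian expression plasmid built on the pEGFP-C1 backbone that encodes human polo-like kinase 1 (PLK1) carrying a threonine-to-aspartate substitution at residue 210. The sequenced construct is about 6.5 kb. Expression is driven by the human cytomegalovirus immediate-early enhancer and promoter. The EGFP coding sequence lies directly upstream of the PLK1 open reading frame, separated only by a short remnant of the multiple cloning site. As is typical of the C1 vector layout, this should yield PLK1 tagged with EGFP at its N-terminus, with transcripts terminated by the SV40 polyadenylation signal. T210 lies in the kinase activation loop, and an acidic substitution there is generally used as a phosphomimetic to approximate the activated kinase, although the record itself does not describe the functional effect of the mutation.

The plasmid replicates in E. coli from a high-copy ColE1/pUC-type origin and also carries an f1 origin for single-stranded DNA production. A single Tn5 aminoglycoside phosphotransferase gene (NeoR/KanR) serves both hosts. A bacterial bla-type promoter drives it for kanamycin selection in bacteria, and the SV40 enhancer/early promoter drives it for G418 selection of transfected mammalian cells, with the HSV TK polyadenylation signal downstream. The short large T antigen, ble and bGH poly(A) fragments flagged by the annotation are most likely backbone remnants or partial matches rather than functional elements.

The stated purpose is to study early mitotic events, mitotic progression and the control of cell-cycle re-entry after DNA damage. The fluorescent fusion also allows the localisation and dynamics of the mutant kinase to be followed in living cells, for example at the centrosome.
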