Addgene plasmid #132964: plk1 T210D
Purpose: To study the processes involved in early mitotic events, mitotic progression, and control of re-entry after DNA damage
Depositing lab: Michael Yaffe. Depositing organization: Massachusetts Institute of Technology. Publication: Functional dynamics of Polo-like kinase 1 at the centrosome. Kishi K, van Vugt MA, Okamoto K, Hayashi Y, Yaffe MB. Mol Cell Biol. 2009 Jun;29(11):3134-50. doi: 10.1128/MCB.01663-08. Epub 2009 Mar 23. PubMed 19307309.
Backbone
  Vector backbone: pEGFP-C1
  Vector type: Mammalian Expression
  Selectable markers: Neomycin (select with G418)
Growth in bacteria
  Bacterial resistance: Kanamycin, 50 μg/mL
  Growth temperature: 37°C
  Growth strain: DH5alpha
  Copy number: Unknown
Gene/Insert
  Gene/Insert name: polo-like kinase 1
  Species: H. sapiens (human)
  Mutation: T210D
  Entrez Gene: PLK1 (a.k.a. PLK, STPK13)
Terms and licenses: Academic/Nonprofit Terms; Industry Terms: Not Available to Industry
How to cite: plk1 T210D was a gift from Michael Yaffe (Addgene plasmid # 132964 ; http://n2t.net/addgene:132964 ; RRID:Addgene_132964)
